>Addgene plasmid #13636 | pGEX2T E7 del DLYC | addgene partial sequence | sequence record 19769 | 13636 with pGEX-5
CCTCNATCGGATCTGGTTCCGCGTGGATCCATGCATGGAGATACACCTACATTGCATGAATATATGTTAG
ATTTGCAACCAGAGACAACATATGAGCAATTAAATGACAGCTCAGAGGAGGAGGATGAAATAGATGGTCC
GGCCGGACAAGCAGAACCGGACAGAGCCCATTACAATATTGTAACCTTTTGTTGCAAGTGTGACTCTACG
CTTCGGTTGTGCGTACAAAGCACACACGTAGACATTCGTACTTTGGAAGACCTGTTAATGGGCACACTAG
GAATTGTGTGCCCCATCTGTTCTCAGAAACCATAAGATGAATTCATCGTGACTGACTGACGATCTGCCTC
GCGCGTTTCGGTGATGACGGTGAAAACCTCTGACACATGCAGCTCCCGGAGACGGTCACAGCTTGTCTGT
AAGCGGATGCCGGGAGCAGACAAGCCCGTCAGGGCGCGTCAGCGGGTGTTGGCGGGTGTCGGGGCGCAGC
CATGACCCAGTCACGTAGCGATAGCGGAGTGTATAATTCTTGAAGACGAAAGGGCCTCGTGATACGCCTA
TTTTTATAGGTTAATGTCATGATAATAATGGTTTCTTAGACGTCAGGTGGCACTTTTCGGGGAAATGTGC
GCGGAACCCCTATTTGTTTATTTTTCTAAATACATTCAAATATGTATCCGCTCATGAGACAATAACCCTG
ATAAATGCTTCANTNNTTGGGGGGGGGGGGGGGNNNNNNATNTATNCAACANTTNNNCGGTGNCCGCCNN
TNATTCCCCTTTTTTTGCCGGCATTTTTGCCCTTCCCTGG
