[The description below was written by a language model from this plasmid's Addgene catalogue record.]
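Description:
pGEX2T E7 del DLYC is a bacterial expression plasmid built on the pGEX2TK backbone (about 4.9 kb without insert), a member of the pGEX family used to produce glutathione S-transferase fusion proteins in E. coli. It is maintained as a high-copy plasmid under ampicillin selection. The record does not list the promoter or origin. pGEX vectors generally drive expression from an IPTG-inducible tac promoter and carry a pBR322-type origin, but no feature table is available here to confirm this.

The insert, roughly 300 bp and cloned between BamHI and EcoRI sites that both remain intact, encodes the E7 oncoprotein of human papillomavirus type 16 with amino acids 21–24 deleted. The catalogue lists the species as human, although the gene is viral. The deleted residues, DLYC, form part of the conserved LXCXE motif through which E7 contacts the retinoblastoma tumor suppressor protein, so this mutant is generally understood to be defective for pRB binding. GST is fused to the N terminus from the backbone, which allows the protein to be purified or immobilised on glutathione resin. The "2T" and "TK" designations conventionally indicate a thrombin cleavage site and a protein kinase site for radiolabelling between GST and the insert, though the record does not itemise these.

The associated publication examined how E7 and the cellular transcription factor E2F bind to separate sites on pRB. In that context the construct most plausibly serves as a binding-deficient control alongside wild-type GST-E7 in in vitro pull-down and interaction assays.
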