Addgene plasmid #13636: pGEX2T E7 del DLYC
Depositing lab: Karl Munger. Depositing organization: National Cancer Institute (NCI). Publication: The human papillomavirus E7 oncoprotein and the cellular transcription factor E2F bind to separate sites on the retinoblastoma tumor suppressor protein. Wu EW, Clemens KE, Heck DV, Munger K. J Virol. 1993 Apr . 67(4):2402-7. PubMed 8445736.
Backbone
  Vector backbone: pGEX2TK
  Backbone manufacturer: Amersham
  Backbone size w/o insert (bp): 4900
  Vector type: Bacterial Expression
Growth in bacteria
  Bacterial resistance: Ampicillin, 100 μg/mL
  Growth temperature: 37°C
  Growth strain: DH5alpha
  Copy number: High Copy
Gene/Insert
  Gene/Insert name: HPV 16 E7 del DLYC (alt name: HPV 16 E7)
  Species: H. sapiens (human)
  Insert size (bp): 300
  Mutation: del aa 21-24
  GenBank ID: AY089955
  Entrez Gene: E7 (a.k.a. HpV16gp2)
  Tag / fusion protein: GST (N terminal on backbone)
  Cloning method: Restriction Enzyme; 5′ cloning site BamH1 (not destroyed); 3′ cloning site EcoR1 (not destroyed)
  Sequencing primers: 5′ Amersham pGEX 5'; 3′ Amersham pGEX 3'
Terms and licenses: Academic/Nonprofit Terms; Industry Terms: Not Available to Industry
How to cite: pGEX2T E7 del DLYC was a gift from Karl Munger (Addgene plasmid # 13636 ; http://n2t.net/addgene:13636 ; RRID:Addgene_13636)
